>Addgene plasmid #110194 | hCCR5-LSSmOrange | addgene full sequence | sequence record 210324 | Addgene NGS Result
TGCGTTATCCCCTGATTCTGTGGATAACCGTATTACCGCCATGCATTAGTTATTAATAGTAATCAATTAC
GGGGTCATTAGTTCATAGCCCATATATGGAGTTCCGCGTTACATAACTTACGGTAAATGGCCCGCCTGGC
TGACCGCCCAACGACCCCCGCCCATTGACGTCAATAATGACGTATGTTCCCATAGTAACGCCAATAGGGA
CTTTCCATTGACGTCAATGGGTGGAGTATTTACGGTAAACTGCCCACTTGGCAGTACATCAAGTGTATCA
TATGCCAAGTACGCCCCCTATTGACGTCAATGACGGTAAATGGCCCGCCTGGCATTATGCCCAGTACATG
ACCTTATGGGACTTTCCTACTTGGCAGTACATCTACGTATTAGTCATCGCTATTACCATGGTGATGCGGT
TTTGGCAGTACATCAATGGGCGTGGATAGCGGTTTGACTCACGGGGATTTCCAAGTCTCCACCCCATTGA
CGTCAATGGGAGTTTGTTTTGGCACCAAAATCAACGGGACTTTCCAAAATGTCGTAACAACTCCGCCCCA
TTGACGCAAATGGGCGGTAGGCGTGTACGGTGGGAGGTCTATATAAGCAGAGCTGGTTTAGTGAACCGTC
AGATCCGCTAGCGCTACCGGACTCAGATCTCGAGCTCAAGCTTATGGATTATCAAGTGTCAAGTCCAATC
TATGACATCAATTATTATACATCGGAGCCCTGCCAAAAAATCAATGTGAAGCAAATCGCAGCCCGCCTCC
TGCCTCCGCTCTACTCACTGGTGTTCATCTTTGGTTTTGTGGGCAACATGCTGGTCATCCTCATCCTGAT
AAACTGCAAAAGGCTGAAGAGCATGACTGACATCTACCTGCTCAACCTGGCCATCTCTGACCTGTTTTTC
CTTCTTACTGTCCCCTTCTGGGCTCACTATGCTGCCGCCCAGTGGGACTTTGGAAATACAATGTGTCAAC
TCTTGACAGGGCTCTATTTTATAGGCTTCTTCTCTGGAATCTTCTTCATCATCCTCCTGACAATCGATAG
GTACCTGGCTGTCGTCCATGCTGTGTTTGCTTTAAAAGCCAGGACGGTCACCTTTGGGGTGGTGACAAGT
GTGATCACTTGGGTGGTGGCTGTGTTTGCGTCTCTCCCAGGAATCATCTTTACCAGATCTCAAAAAGAAG
GTCTTCATTACACCTGCAGCTCTCATTTTCCATACAGTCAGTATCAATTCTGGAAGAATTTCCAGACATT
AAAGATAGTCATCTTGGGGCTGGTCCTGCCGCTGCTTGTCATGGTCATCTGCTACTCGGGAATCCTAAAA
ACTCTGCTTCGGTGTCGAAATGAGAAGAAGAGGCACAGGGCTGTGAGGCTTATCTTCACCATCATGATTG
TTTATTTTCTCTTCTGGGCTCCCTACAACATTGTCCTTCTCCTGAACACCTTCCAGGAATTCTTTGGCCT
GAATAATTGCAGTAGCTCTAACAGGTTGGACCAAGCTATGCAGGTGACAGAGACTCTTGGGATGACGCAC
TGCTGCATCAACCCCATCATCTATGCCTTTGTCGGGGAGAAGTTCAGAAACTACCTCTTAGTCTTCTTCC
AAAAGCACATTGCCAAACGCTTCTGCAAATGCTGTTCTATTTTCCAGCAAGAGGCTCCCGAGCGAGCAAG
CTCAGTTTACACCCGATCCACTGGGGAGCAGGAAATATCTGTGGGCTTGTTATTACCGGTCGCCACCATG
GTGAGCAAGGGCGAGGAGAATAACATGGCCATCATCAAGGAGTTCATGCGCTTCAAGGTGCGCATGGAGG
GCTCCGTGAACGGCCACGAGTTCGAGATCGAGGGCGAGGGCGAGGGCCGCCCCTACGAGGGCTTTCAGAC
CGTTAAGCTGAAGGTGACCAAGGGTGGCCCCCTGCCCTTCGCCTGGGACATCTTGTCCCCTCAGTTCACC
TACGGCTCCAAGGCCTACGTGAAGCACCCCGCCGACATCCCCGACTACCTCAAGCTGTCCTTCCCCGAGG
GCTTCAAGTGGGAGCGCGTGATGAACTTCGAGGACGGCGGCGTGGTGACCGTGACTCAGGACTCCTCCCT
GCAGGACGGCGAGTTCATCTACAAGGTGAAGCTGCGCGGCACCAACTTCCCCTCCGACGGCCCCGTAATG
CAGAAGAAGACCATGGGCATGGAGGCCTCCTCCGAGCGGATGTACCCCGAGGACGGCGCCCTGAAGGGCG
AGGACAAGCTCAGGCTGAAGCTGAAGGACGGCGGCCACTACACCTCCGAGGTCAAGACCACCTACAAGGC
CAAGAAGCCCGTGCAGTTGCCCGGCGCCTACATCGTCGACATCAAGTTGGACATCACCTCCCACAACGAG
GACTACACCATCGTGGAACAGTACGAACGCGCCGAGGGCCGCCACTCCACCGGCGGCATGGACGAGCTGT
ACAAGTACTCAGATCTCGAGCTCAAGCTTCGAATTCTGCAGTCGACGGTACCGCGGGCCCGGGATCCACC
GGATCTAGATAACTGATCATAATCAGCCATACCACATTTGTAGAGGTTTTACTTGCTTTAAAAAACCTCC
CACACCTCCCCCTGAACCTGAAACATAAAATGAATGCAATTGTTGTTGTTAACTTGTTTATTGCAGCTTA
TAATGGTTACAAATAAAGCAATAGCATCACAAATTTCACAAATAAAGCATTTTTTTCACTGCATTCTAGT
TGTGGTTTGTCCAAACTCATCAATGTATCTTAACGCGTAAATTGTAAGCGTTAATATTTTGTTAAAATTC
GCGTTAAATTTTTGTTAAATCAGCTCATTTTTTAACCAATAGGCCGAAATCGGCAAAATCCCTTATAAAT
CAAAAGAATAGACCGAGATAGGGT
[37 nt withheld, positions 2895-2931]
AAAGAACGTGGACTCCAACGTCAAAGG
[49 nt withheld, positions 2959-3007]
T
[91 nt withheld, positions 3009-3099]
G
[124 nt withheld, positions 3101-3224]
CAGGTGGCACTTTTCGGGGAAATGTGCGCGGAACCCCTATTTGTTTATTTTTCTAAATACATTCAAATAT
GTATCCGCTCATGAGACAATAACCCTGATAAATGCTTCAATAATATTGAAAAAGGAAGAGTCCTGAGGCG
GAAAGAACCAGCTGTGGAATGTGTGTCAGTTAGGGTGTGGAAAGTCCCCAGGCTCCCCAGCAGGCAGAAG
TATGCAAAGCATGCATCTCAATTAGTCAGCAACCAGGTGTGGAAAGTCCCCAGGCTCCCCAGCAGGCAGA
AGTATGCAAAGCATGCATCTCAATTAGTCAGCAACCATAGTCCCGCCCCTAACTCCGCCCATCCCGCCCC
TAACTCCGCCCAGTTCCGCCCATTCTCCGCCCCATGGCTGACTAATTTTTTTTATTTATGCAGAGGCCGA
GGCCGCCTCGGCCTCTGAGCTATTCCAGAAGTAGTGAGGAGGCTTTTTTGGAGGCCTAGGCTTTTGCAAA
GATCGATCAAGAGACAGGATGAGGATCGTTTCGCATGATTGAACAAGATGGATTGCACGCAGGTTCTCCG
GCCGCTTGGGTGGAGAGGCTATTCGGCTATGACTGGGCACAACAGACAATCGGCTGCTCTGATGCCGCCG
TGTTCCGGCTGTCAGCGCAGGGGCGCCCGGTTCTTTTTGTCAAGACCGACCTGTCCGGTGCCCTGAATGA
ACTGCAAGACGAGGCAGCGCGGCTATCGTGGCTGGCCACGACGGGCGTTCCTTGCGCAGCTGTGCTCGAC
GTTGTCACTGAAGCGGGAAGGGACTGGCTGCTATTGGGCGAAGTGCCGGGGCAGGATCTCCTGTCATCTC
ACCTTGCTCCTGCCGAGAAAGTATCCATCATGGCTGATGCAATGCGGCGGCTGCATACGCTTGATCCGGC
TACCTGCCCATTCGACCACCAAGCGAAACATCGCATCGAGCGAGCACGTACTCGGATGGAAGCCGGTCTT
GTCGATCAGGATGATCTGGACGAAGAGCATCAGGGGCTCGCGCCAGCCGAACTGTTCGCCAGGCTCAAGG
CGAGCATGCCCGACGGCGAGGATCTCGTCGTGACCCATGGCGATGCCTGCTTGCCGAATATCATGGTGGA
AAATGGCCGCTTTTCTGGATTCATCGACTGTGGCCGGCTGGGTGTGGCGGACCGCTATCAGGACATAGCG
TTGGCTACCCGTGATATTGCTGAAGAGCTTGGCGGCGAATGGGCTGACCGCTTCCTCGTGCTTTACGGTA
TCGCCGCTCCCGATTCGCAGCGCATCGCCTTCTATCGCCTTCTTGACGAGTTCTTCTGAGCGGGACTCTG
GGGTTCGAAATGACCGACCAAGCGACGCCCAACCTGCCATCACGAGATTTCGATTCCACCGCCGCCTTCT
ATGAAAGGTTGGGCTTCGGAATCGTTTTCCGGGACGCCGGCTGGATGATCCTCCAGCGCGGGGATCTCAT
GCTGGAGTTCTTCGCCCACCCTAGGGGGAGGCTAACTGAAACACGGAAGGAGACAATACCGGAAGGAACC
CGCGCTATGACGGCAATAAAAAGACAGAATAAAACGCACGGTGTTGGGTCGTTTGTTCATAAACGCGGGG
TTCGGTCCCAGGGCTGGCACTCTGTCGATACCCCACCGAGACCCCATTGGGGCCAATACGCCCGCGTTTC
TTCCTTTTCCCCACCCCACCCCCCAAGTTCGGGTGAAGGCCCAGGGCTCGCAGCCAACGTCGGGGCGGCA
GGCCCTGCCATAGCCTCAGGTTACTCATATATACTTTAGATTGATTTAAAACTTCATTTTTAATTTAAAA
GGATCTAGGTGAAGATCCTTTTTGATAATCTCATGACCAAAATCCCTTAACGTGAGTTTTCGTTCCACTG
AGCGTCAGACCCCGTAGAAAAGATCAAAGGATCTTCTTGAGATCCTTTTTTTCTGCGCGTAATCTGCTGC
TTGCAAACAAAAAAACCACCGCTACCAGCGGTGGTTTGTTTGCCGGATCAAGAGCTACCAACTCTTTTTC
CGAAGGTAACTGGCTTCAGCAGAGCGCAGATACCAAATACTGTTCTTCTAGTGTAGCCGTAGTTAGGCCA
CCACTTCAAGAACTCTGTAGCACCGCCTACATACCTCGCTCTGCTAATCCTGTTACCAGTGGCTGCTGCC
AGTGGCGATAAGTCGTGTCTTACCGGGTTGGACTCAAGACGATAGTTACCGGATAAGGCGCAGCGGTCGG
GCTGAACGGGGGGTTCGTGCACACAGCCCAGCTTGGAGCGAACGACCTACACCGAACTGAGATACCTACA
GCGTGAGCTATGAGAAAGCGCCACGCTTCCCGAAGGGAGAAAGGCGGACAGGTATCCGGTAAGCGGCAGG
GTCGGAACAGGAGAGCGCACGAGGGAGCTTCCAGGGGGAAACGCCTGGTATCTTTATAGTCCTGTCGGGT
TTCGCCACCTCTGACTTGAGCGTCGATTTTTGTGATGCTCGTCAGGGGGGCGGAGCCTATGGAAAAACGC
CAGCAACGCGGCCTTTTTACGGTTCCTGGCCTTTTGCTGGCCTTTTGCTCACATGTTCTTTCC
Features (pLannotate 1.2.2; 17 found; start..end, strand, type, name):
      5..39      +  rep_origin     RSF ori (fragment): Plasmids containing the RSF 1030 origin of replication can be propagated in E. coli cells that contain additional plasmids with compatible origins.
    107..410     +  enhancer       CMV enhancer: human cytomegalovirus immediate early enhancer
    411..614     +  promoter       CMV promoter: human cytomegalovirus (CMV) immediate early promoter
    637..673     +  misc_feature   MCS (fragment): multiple cloning site
    674..1729    +  CDS            CCR5: CCR5_HUMAN - Also known as CMKBR5. Experimental evidence at protein level: Swiss-Prot protein existence level 1. (Microbial infection) Acts as a coreceptor (CD4 being the primary receptor) of human immunodeficiency virus-1/HIV-1. From Homo sapiens (Human).
   1748..2455    +  CDS            LSSmOrange: LSSmOrange is a basic (constitutively fluorescent) long stokes shift fluorescent protein published in 2012, derived from Discosoma sp.. It has moderate acid sensitivity.
   2461..2517    +  misc_feature   MCS: multiple cloning site
   2534..2618    +  CDS            large T antigen (fragment): large T antigen from SV40 (simian virus 40)
   2641..2762    +  polyA_signal   SV40 poly(A) signal: SV40 polyadenylation signal
   2796..3224    -  rep_origin     f1 ori (sequence partly withheld): f1 bacteriophage origin of replication; arrow indicates direction of (+) strand synthesis
   3251..3355    +  promoter       AmpR promoter: bla
   3357..3714    +  promoter       SV40 promoter: SV40 enhancer and early promoter
   3749..4543    +  CDS            NeoR/KanR: aminoglycoside phosphotransferase from Tn5; aph(3')-II (or nptII); confers resistance to neomycin, kanamycin, and G418 (Geneticin®)
   4564..4716    +  CDS            ble (fragment): BLE_KLEPN - Experimental evidence at protein level: Swiss-Prot protein existence level 1. Binding protein with a strong affinity to the bleomycin family of antibiotics. Binds to CL990; an antimitotic-antibiotic compound. From Klebsiella pneumoniae.
   4775..4822    +  polyA_signal   HSV TK poly(A) signal: herpes simplex virus thymidine kinase polyadenylation signal (Cole and Stacy, 1985)
   4913..4929    -  polyA_signal   bGH poly(A) signal (fragment): bovine growth hormone polyadenylation signal
   5151..5739    +  rep_origin     ori: high-copy-number ColE1/pMB1/pBR322/pUC origin of replication
