[The description below was written by a language model from this plasmid's Addgene catalogue record and pLannotate feature annotations shown in this document.]
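Description:
hCCR5-LSSmOrange is a mammalian expression plasmid of about 5.8 kb built on the LSSmOrange-N1 backbone, an N1-style vector in which a gene of interest is placed upstream of the fluorescent protein so that the tag ends up at the C terminus. It is maintained in E. coli through a high-copy ColE1/pUC-type origin and selected with kanamycin. The resistance cassette is the dual-purpose NeoR/KanR gene (Tn5 aminoglycoside phosphotransferase), preceded by both a bacterial bla-type promoter and the SV40 enhancer/early promoter and followed by an HSV TK polyadenylation signal, so the same gene can also support G418 selection in mammalian cells. An f1 origin is also present. Several short annotations (RSF ori, large T antigen, ble and bGH poly(A) fragments) are partial matches that probably reflect backbone remnants rather than functional parts.

The payload is the human CCR5 coding sequence, encoding the chemokine receptor that serves with CD4 as a coreceptor for HIV-1 entry. It is driven by the human cytomegalovirus immediate early enhancer and promoter. CCR5 sits just after a remnant of the multiple cloning site and is followed, after a short linker, by LSSmOrange, a constitutively fluorescent, large Stokes shift orange protein derived from Discosoma; transcripts terminate at an SV40 poly(A) signal. The restriction sites used for cloning are not recorded. The construct yields a fluorescently labelled CCR5 in transfected mammalian cells, and the associated publication concerns multicolour fluorescence lifetime imaging applied to HIV-1 uptake, suggesting its use for tracking the coreceptor alongside other fluorescent probes during viral entry.
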