Addgene plasmid #110194: hCCR5-LSSmOrange
Purpose: Encodes for human CCR5 coding sequence tagged with the LSS-mOrange FP
Depositing lab: Sergi Padilla Parra. Depositing organization: University of Oxford. Publication: Multicolor lifetime imaging and its application to HIV-1 uptake. Starling T, Carlon-Andres I, Iliopoulou M, Kraemer B, Loidolt-Krueger M, Williamson DJ, Padilla-Parra S. Nat Commun. 2023 Aug 17;14(1):4994. doi: 10.1038/s41467-023-40731-x. PubMed 37591879.
Backbone
  Vector backbone: LSSmOrange-N1
  Vector type: Mammalian Expression
Growth in bacteria
  Bacterial resistance: Kanamycin, 50 μg/mL
  Growth temperature: 37°C
  Growth strain: DH5alpha
  Copy number: High Copy
Gene/Insert
  Gene/Insert name: hCCR5
  Species: H. sapiens (human)
  Entrez Gene: CCR5 (a.k.a. CC-CKR-5, CCCKR5, CCR-5, CD195, CKR-5, CKR5, CMKBR5, IDDM22)
  Promoter: CMV
  Tag / fusion protein: LSSmOrange (C terminal on insert)
  Cloning method: Restriction Enzyme; 5′ cloning site unknown (unknown if destroyed); 3′ cloning site unknown (unknown if destroyed)
Terms and licenses: Academic/Nonprofit Terms; Industry Terms: Not Available to Industry
How to cite: hCCR5-LSSmOrange was a gift from Sergi Padilla Parra (Addgene plasmid # 110194 ; http://n2t.net/addgene:110194 ; RRID:Addgene_110194)
